Addgene plasmid #212715: pET21(+)-His6-Ubc13
Purpose: Bacterial expression of His6-Ubc13
Depositing lab: Helle Ulrich. Depositing organization: Institut fuer Molekulare Biologie (IMB Mainz). Publication: Ubiquiton-An inducible, linkage-specific polyubiquitylation tool. Renz C, Asimaki E, Meister C, Albanese V, Petriukov K, Krapoth NC, Wegmann S, Wollscheid HP, Wong RP, Fulzele A, Chen JX, Leon S, Ulrich HD. Mol Cell. 2024 Jan 18;84(2):386-400.e11. doi: 10.1016/j.molcel.2023.11.016. Epub 2023 Dec 15. PubMed 38103558.
Backbone
  Vector backbone: pET21(+)
  Vector type: Bacterial Expression
Growth in bacteria
  Bacterial resistance: Ampicillin, 100 μg/mL
  Growth temperature: 37°C
  Growth strain: Top10
  Copy number: High Copy
Gene/Insert
  Gene/Insert name: Ubc13
  Species: S. cerevisiae (budding yeast)
  Tag / fusion protein: 6xHis (N terminal on insert)
  Cloning method: Restriction Enzyme; 5′ cloning site unknown (unknown if destroyed)
Terms and licenses: Academic/Nonprofit Terms; Industry Terms: Not Available to Industry
Depositor comments: pHU3010; ribosome binding site and ATG from pQE
How to cite: pET21(+)-His6-Ubc13 was a gift from Helle Ulrich (Addgene plasmid # 212715 ; http://n2t.net/addgene:212715 ; RRID:Addgene_212715)
