[The description below was written by a language model from this plasmid's Addgene catalogue record and pLannotate feature annotations shown in this document.]
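Description:
pET21(+)-His6-Ubc13 is a bacterial expression plasmid of 5,882 nt built on the pET21(+) backbone for producing the budding yeast (S. cerevisiae) ubiquitin-conjugating enzyme Ubc13 with an N-terminal 6xHis tag in E. coli. It replicates from a ColE1/pMB1-type origin and is selected with ampicillin through the bla (β-lactamase) gene and its own promoter. The catalogue lists it as high copy, although the annotation also detects the rop gene and the bom region typical of pBR322-derived pET backbones, which normally moderate copy number. An f1 origin is present for single-stranded DNA production. Short tetracycline-resistance fragments and a predicted E. coli open reading frame appear to be nonfunctional backbone remnants.

Expression is driven by a T7 promoter followed directly by a lac operator, and the plasmid carries lacI under its native promoter. Transcription therefore requires a host that supplies T7 RNA polymerase and is held off by the lac repressor until it is relieved with IPTG. According to the depositor, the ribosome binding site and start codon were taken from a pQE vector. These precede the His tag and the UBC13 coding sequence, and a T7 terminator closes the cassette. A second His-tag sequence from the vector is annotated downstream of the UBC13 feature. The record does not say whether it is translated, and the stated design is an N-terminal tag only.

Ubc13 pairs with Mms2 to assemble Lys63-linked polyubiquitin chains, so the purified protein is suited to affinity purification and in vitro ubiquitylation work. This fits the associated study on an inducible, linkage-specific polyubiquitylation tool.
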