Features (pLannotate 1.2.2; 19 found; start..end, strand, type, name):
     12..440     +  rep_origin     f1 ori (sequence partly withheld): f1 bacteriophage origin of replication; arrow indicates direction of (+) strand synthesis
    493..597     +  promoter       AmpR promoter: bla
    598..1458    +  CDS            AmpR: β-lactamase; bla; confers resistance to ampicillin, carbenicillin, and related antibiotics
   1629..2217    +  rep_origin     ori: high-copy-number ColE1/pMB1/pBR322/pUC origin of replication
   2403..2542    -  misc_feature   bom: basis of mobility region from pBR322
   2644..2835    -  CDS            rop: Rop protein, which maintains plasmids at low copy number; rop
   2852..3232    +  CDS            YPB1_ECOLX: Protein predicted: Swiss-Prot protein existence level 4. From Escherichia coli.
   3304..3595    -  CDS            TcR (fragment): tetracycline efflux protein; tet; confers resistance to tetracycline
   3610..3631    -  protein_bind   CAP binding site: CAP binding activates transcription in the presence of cAMP. E. coli catabolite activator protein
   3644..4726    -  CDS            lacI: lac repressor; lacI; The lac repressor binds to the lac operator to inhibit transcription in E. coli. This inhibition can be relieved by adding lactose or isopropyl-β-D-thiogalactopyranoside (IPTG).
   4727..4804    -  promoter       lacI promoter: lacI
   4812..5091    -  CDS            TcR (fragment): tetracycline efflux protein; tet; confers resistance to tetracycline
   5113..5131    +  promoter       T7 promoter: promoter for bacteriophage T7 RNA polymerase
   5132..5156    +  protein_bind   lac operator: The lac repressor binds to the lac operator to inhibit transcription in E. coli. This inhibition can be relieved by adding lactose or isopropyl-β-D-thiogalactopyranoside (IPTG). lac repressor encoded by lacI
   5208..5225    +  CDS            7xHis (fragment): 6xHis affinity tag
   5235..5693    +  CDS            UBC13: UBC13_YEAST - Experimental evidence at protein level: Swiss-Prot protein existence level 1. Has a role in the DNA error-free postreplication repair (PRR) pathway. The UBC13/MMS2 heterodimer catalyzes the synthesis of non- canonical poly-ubiquitin chains that are linked through 'Lys-63'. From Saccharomyces cerevisiae (strain ATCC 204508 / S288c) (Baker's yeast).
   5726..5743    +  CDS            9xHis (fragment): 9xHis affinity tag
   5753..5802    +  CDS            SET1 (fragment): solubility-enhancement tag derived from T7 phage gene 10B
   5810..5857    +  terminator     T7 terminator: transcription terminator for bacteriophage T7 RNA polymerase
>Addgene plasmid #212715 | pET21(+)-His6-Ubc13 | addgene full sequence | sequence record 418758 | Addgene NGS Result
TGGCGAATGGG
[124 nt withheld, positions 12-135]
C
[91 nt withheld, positions 137-227]
A
[49 nt withheld, positions 229-277]
CCTTTGACGTTGGAGTCCACGTTCTTT
[37 nt withheld, positions 305-341]
ACCCTATCTCGGTCTATTCTTTTGATTTATAAGGGATTTTGCCGATTTCGGCCTATTGGTTAAAAAATGA
GCTGATTTAACAAAAATTTAACGCGAATTTTAACAAAATATTAACGCTTACAATTTAGGTGGCACTTTTC
GGGGAAATGTGCGCGGAACCCCTATTTGTTTATTTTTCTAAATACATTCAAATATGTATCCGCTCATGAG
ACAATAACCCTGATAAATGCTTCAATAATATTGAAAAAGGAAGAGTATGAGTATTCAACATTTCCGTGTC
GCCCTTATTCCCTTTTTTGCGGCATTTTGCCTTCCTGTTTTTGCTCACCCAGAAACGCTGGTGAAAGTAA
AAGATGCTGAAGATCAGTTGGGTGCACGAGTGGGTTACATCGAACTGGATCTCAACAGCGGTAAGATCCT
TGAGAGTTTTCGCCCCGAAGAACGTTTTCCAATGATGAGCACTTTTAAAGTTCTGCTATGTGGCGCGGTA
TTATCCCGTATTGACGCCGGGCAAGAGCAACTCGGTCGCCGCATACACTATTCTCAGAATGACTTGGTTG
AGTACTCACCAGTCACAGAAAAGCATCTTACGGATGGCATGACAGTAAGAGAATTATGCAGTGCTGCCAT
AACCATGAGTGATAACACTGCGGCCAACTTACTTCTGACAACGATCGGAGGACCGAAGGAGCTAACCGCT
TTTTTGCACAACATGGGGGATCATGTAACTCGCCTTGATCGTTGGGAACCGGAGCTGAATGAAGCCATAC
CAAACGACGAGCGTGACACCACGATGCCTGCAGCAATGGCAACAACGTTGCGCAAACTATTAACTGGCGA
ACTACTTACTCTAGCTTCCCGGCAACAATTAATAGACTGGATGGAGGCGGATAAAGTTGCAGGACCACTT
CTGCGCTCGGCCCTTCCGGCTGGCTGGTTTATTGCTGATAAATCTGGAGCCGGTGAGCGTGGGTCTCGCG
GTATCATTGCAGCACTGGGGCCAGATGGTAAGCCCTCCCGTATCGTAGTTATCTACACGACGGGGAGTCA
GGCAACTATGGATGAACGAAATAGACAGATCGCTGAGATAGGTGCCTCACTGATTAAGCATTGGTAACTG
TCAGACCAAGTTTACTCATATATACTTTAGATTGATTTAAAACTTCATTTTTAATTTAAAAGGATCTAGG
TGAAGATCCTTTTTGATAATCTCATGACCAAAATCCCTTAACGTGAGTTTTCGTTCCACTGAGCGTCAGA
CCCCGTAGAAAAGATCAAAGGATCTTCTTGAGATCCTTTTTTTCTGCGCGTAATCTGCTGCTTGCAAACA
AAAAAACCACCGCTACCAGCGGTGGTTTGTTTGCCGGATCAAGAGCTACCAACTCTTTTTCCGAAGGTAA
CTGGCTTCAGCAGAGCGCAGATACCAAATACTGTCCTTCTAGTGTAGCCGTAGTTAGGCCACCACTTCAA
GAACTCTGTAGCACCGCCTACATACCTCGCTCTGCTAATCCTGTTACCAGTGGCTGCTGCCAGTGGCGAT
AAGTCGTGTCTTACCGGGTTGGACTCAAGACGATAGTTACCGGATAAGGCGCAGCGGTCGGGCTGAACGG
GGGGTTCGTGCACACAGCCCAGCTTGGAGCGAACGACCTACACCGAACTGAGATACCTACAGCGTGAGCT
ATGAGAAAGCGCCACGCTTCCCGAAGGGAGAAAGGCGGACAGGTATCCGGTAAGCGGCAGGGTCGGAACA
GGAGAGCGCACGAGGGAGCTTCCAGGGGGAAACGCCTGGTATCTTTATAGTCCTGTCGGGTTTCGCCACC
TCTGACTTGAGCGTCGATTTTTGTGATGCTCGTCAGGGGGGCGGAGCCTATGGAAAAACGCCAGCAACGC
GGCCTTTTTACGGTTCCTGGCCTTTTGCTGGCCTTTTGCTCACATGTTCTTTCCTGCGTTATCCCCTGAT
TCTGTGGATAACCGTATTACCGCCTTTGAGTGAGCTGATACCGCTCGCCGCAGCCGAACGACCGAGCGCA
GCGAGTCAGTGAGCGAGGAAGCGGAAGAGCGCCTGATGCGGTATTTTCTCCTTACGCATCTGTGCGGTAT
TTCACACCGCAATGGTGCACTCTCAGTACAATCTGCTCTGATGCCGCATAGTTAAGCCAGTATACACTCC
GCTATCGCTACGTGACTGGGTCATGGCTGCGCCCCGACACCCGCCAACACCCGCTGACGCGCCCTGACGG
GCTTGTCTGCTCCCGGCATCCGCTTACAGACAAGCTGTGACCGTCTCCGGGAGCTGCATGTGTCAGAGGT
TTTCACCGTCATCACCGAAACGCGCGAGGCAGCTGCGGTAAAGCTCATCAGCGTGGTCGTGAAGCGATTC
ACAGATGTCTGCCTGTTCATCCGCGTCCAGCTCGTTGAGTTTCTCCAGAAGCGTTAATGTCTGGCTTCTG
ATAAAGCGGGCCATGTTAAGGGCGGTTTTTTCCTGTTTGGTCACTGATGCCTCCGTGTAAGGGGGATTTC
TGTTCATGGGGGTAATGATACCGATGAAACGAGAGAGGATGCTCACGATACGGGTTACTGATGATGAACA
TGCCCGGTTACTGGAACGTTGTGAGGGTAAACAACTGGCGGTATGGATGCGGCGGGACCAGAGAAAAATC
ACTCAGGGTCAATGCCAGCGCTTCGTTAATACAGATGTAGGTGTTCCACAGGGTAGCCAGCAGCATCCTG
CGATGCAGATCCGGAACATAATGGTGCAGGGCGCTGACTTCCGCGTTTCCAGACTTTACGAAACACGGAA
ACCGAAGACCATTCATGTTGTTGCTCAGGTCGCAGACGTTTTGCAGCAGCAGTCGCTTCACGTTCGCTCG
CGTATCGGTGATTCATTCTGCTAACCAGTAAGGCAACCCCGCCAGCCTAGCCGGGTCCTCAACGACAGGA
GCACGATCATGCGCACCCGTGGGGCCGCCATGCCGGCGATAATGGCCTGCTTCTCGCCGAAACGTTTGGT
GGCGGGACCAGTGACGAAGGCTTGAGCGAGGGCGTGCAAGATTCCGAATACCGCAAGCGACAGGCCGATC
ATCGTCGCGCTCCAGCGAAAGCGGTCCTCGCCGAAAATGACCCAGAGCGCTGCCGGCACCTGTCCTACGA
GTTGCATGATAAAGAAGACAGTCATAAGTGCGGCGACGATAGTCATGCCCCGCGCCCACCGGAAGGAGCT
GACTGGGTTGAAGGCTCTCAAGGGCATCGGTCGAGATCCCGGTGCCTAATGAGTGAGCTAACTTACATTA
ATTGCGTTGCGCTCACTGCCCGCTTTCCAGTCGGGAAACCTGTCGTGCCAGCTGCATTAATGAATCGGCC
AACGCGCGGGGAGAGGCGGTTTGCGTATTGGGCGCCAGGGTGGTTTTTCTTTTCACCAGTGAGACGGGCA
ACAGCTGATTGCCCTTCACCGCCTGGCCCTGAGAGAGTTGCAGCAAGCGGTCCACGCTGGTTTGCCCCAG
CAGGCGAAAATCCTGTTTGATGGTGGTTAACGGCGGGATATAACATGAGCTGTCTTCGGTATCGTCGTAT
CCCACTACCGAGATATCCGCACCAACGCGCAGCCCGGACTCGGTAATGGCGCGCATTGCGCCCAGCGCCA
TCTGATCGTTGGCAACCAGCATCGCAGTGGGAACGATGCCCTCATTCAGCATTTGCATGGTTTGTTGAAA
ACCGGACATGGCACTCCAGTCGCCTTCCCGTTCCGCTATCGGCTGAATTTGATTGCGAGTGAGATATTTA
TGCCAGCCAGCCAGACGCAGACGCGCCGAGACAGAACTTAATGGGCCCGCTAACAGCGCGATTTGCTGGT
GACCCAATGCGACCAGATGCTCCACGCCCAGTCGCGTACCGTCTTCATGGGAGAAAATAATACTGTTGAT
GGGTGTCTGGTCAGAGACATCAAGAAATAACGCCGGAACATTAGTGCAGGCAGCTTCCACAGCAATGGCA
TCCTGGTCATCCAGCGGATAGTTAATGATCAGCCCACTGACGCGTTGCGCGAGAAGATTGTGCACCGCCG
CTTTACAGGCTTCGACGCCGCTTCGTTCTACCATCGACACCACCACGCTGGCACCCAGTTGATCGGCGCG
AGATTTAATCGCCGCGACAATTTGCGACGGCGCGTGCAGGGCCAGACTGGAGGTGGCAACGCCAATCAGC
AACGACTGTTTGCCCGCCAGTTGTTGTGCCACGCGGTTGGGAATGTAATTCAGCTCCGCCATCGCCGCTT
CCACTTTTTCCCGCGTTTTCGCAGAAACGTGGCTGGCCTGGTTCACCACGCGGGAAACGGTCTGATAAGA
GACACCGGCATACTCTGCGACATCGTATAACGTTACTGGTTTCACATTCACCACCCTGAATTGACTCTCT
TCCGGGCGCTATCATGCCATACCGCGAAAGGTTTTGCGCCATTCGATGGTGTCCGGGATCTCGACGCTCT
CCCTTATGCGACTCCTGCATTAGGAAGCAGCCCAGTAGTAGGTTGAGGCCGTTGAGCACCGCCGCCGCAA
GGAATGGTGCATGCAAGGAGATGGCGCCCAACAGTCCCCCGGCCACGGGGCCTGCCACCATACCCACGCC
GAAACAAGCGCTCATGAGCCCGAAGTGGCGAGCCCGATCTTCCCCATCGGTGATGTCGGCGATATAGGCG
CCAGCAACCGCACCTGTGGCGCCGGTGATGCCGGCCACGATGCGTCCGGCGTAGAGGATCGAGATCTCGA
TCCCGCGAAATTAATACGACTCACTATAGGGGAATTGTGAGCGGATAACAATTCCCCTCTAGGATCCGAA
TTCATTAAAGAGGAGAAATTAACTATGAGAGGATCGCATCACCATCACCATCACGGATCCCATATGGCAT
CATTACCCAAGAGAATAATCAAGGAAACTGAGAAATTAGTAAGTGACCCAGTACCTGGCATTACAGCAGA
ACCACATGACGACAACTTACGTTACTTCCAAGTAACAATCGAAGGCCCAGAACAGTCACCATATGAAGAC
GGTATTTTCGAATTAGAATTATATCTGCCTGACGACTATCCAATGGAAGCACCGAAAGTACGTTTTTTAA
CCAAGATATATCATCCCAATATTGATAGGTTGGGCCGTATATGTCTTGATGTGCTTAAAACTAATTGGTC
ACCCGCTTTACAGATCAGAACCGTCCTGCTGTCCATTCAAGCACTGTTGGCTAGCCCTAATCCTAATGAT
CCGCTAGCTAATGACGTCGCTGAAGATTGGATAAAGAATGAGCAAGGTGCCAAAGCTAAGGCTCGCGAAT
GGACGAAATTGTATGCAAAGAAGAAACCCGAGTGACTGCAGCCAAGCTTGCGGCCGCACTCGAGCACCAC
CACCACCACCACTAAGATCCGGCTGCTAACAAAGTCCGAAAGGAAGCTGAGTTGGCTGCTGCCACCGCTG
AGCAATAACTAGCATAACCCCTTGGGGCCTCTAAACGGGTCTTGAGGGGTTTTTTGCTGAAAGGAGGAAC
TATATCCGGAT
